Addgene plasmid #214981: pKH162_FLAG-APEX2-YIPF3 LIR mut
Purpose: Flag-APEX2 tagged LIR mutant YIPF3
Depositing lab: Wade Harper. Depositing organization: Harvard Medical School. Publication: Proteome census upon nutrient stress reveals Golgiphagy membrane receptors. Hickey KL, Swarup S, Smith IR, Paoli JC, Miguel Whelan E, Paulo JA, Harper JW. Nature. 2023 Nov;623(7985):167-174. doi: 10.1038/s41586-023-06657-6. Epub 2023 Sep 27. PubMed 37757899.
Backbone
  Vector backbone: phage lentiviral
  Vector type: Lentiviral
Growth in bacteria
  Bacterial resistance: Ampicillin, 100 μg/mL
  Growth temperature: 37°C
  Growth strain: NEB Stable
  Copy number: High Copy
Gene/Insert
  Gene/Insert name: FLAG-APEX2-YIPF3_mut
  Species: H. sapiens (human)
  Mutation: LIR mutant
  Entrez Gene: YIPF3 (a.k.a. KLIP1, FinGER3, C6orf109, dJ337H4.3, DKFZp566C243)
  Cloning method: Gateway Cloning
Terms and licenses: Academic/Nonprofit Terms; Industry Terms: Not Available to Industry
How to cite: pKH162_FLAG-APEX2-YIPF3 LIR mut was a gift from Wade Harper (Addgene plasmid # 214981 ; http://n2t.net/addgene:214981 ; RRID:Addgene_214981)
