[The description below was written by a language model from this plasmid's Addgene catalogue record and pLannotate feature annotations shown in this document.]
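Description:
pKH162_FLAG-APEX2-YIPF3 LIR mut is an HIV-1-based, self-inactivating lentiviral expression plasmid built on a pHAGE-type backbone and assembled by Gateway cloning. It is maintained in E. coli through a high-copy ColE1/pUC origin and selected with ampicillin via the β-lactamase gene. The viral portion carries a truncated 5' LTR, the Ψ packaging signal with an adjoining gag fragment, the Rev response element for Rev-dependent export of the genomic RNA, the cPPT/CTS element, which aids nuclear import of the reverse-transcribed genome, and a ΔU3 3' LTR that disables LTR promoter activity after integration. As with other transfer vectors of this design, packaging functions would have to be supplied in trans. Leftover lac regulatory elements and SV40 origin and poly(A) fragments sit in the plasmid backbone.

Between the LTRs, the CMV enhancer and promoter drive a single transcript encoding human YIPF3 fused at its N-terminus to a FLAG epitope and APEX2, with residual attB1 and attB2 sites flanking the YIPF3 coding region. APEX2 is an engineered soybean ascorbate peroxidase used for proximity biotinylation proteomics and electron microscopy contrast, while FLAG allows detection or immunopurification. Downstream, an EMCV IRES permits translation of puromycin N-acetyltransferase from the same mRNA, so transduced mammalian cells can be selected with puromycin, and a WPRE enhances transcript expression.

The YIPF3 insert is described as an LIR mutant, meaning its LC3-interacting region, the motif type through which autophagy receptors bind ATG8-family proteins, has been altered; the record does not state the specific substitutions. The construct comes from work on Golgi-directed autophagy receptors, where it would plausibly serve as a binding-deficient comparator to wild-type YIPF3.
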