Features (pLannotate 1.2.2; 29 found; start..end, strand, type, name):
    340..573     -  misc_feature   RRE: The Rev response element (RRE) of HIV-1 allows for Rev-dependent mRNA export from the nucleus to the cytoplasm.
    748..1086    -  CDS            HIV-1 gag (fragment): gag protein from human immunodeficiency virus 1; gag
   1070..1195    -  misc_feature   HIV-1 Ψ: packaging signal of human immunodeficiency virus type 1
   1242..1499    -  LTR            5' LTR (truncated): truncated 5' long terminal repeat (LTR) from HIV-1
   1547..1876    -  CDS            nef (fragment): NEF_HV1BR - Experimental evidence at protein level: Swiss-Prot protein existence level 1. Extracellular Nef protein targets CD4(+) T-lymphocytes for apoptosis by interacting with CXCR4 surface receptors (PubMed:14990729). From Human immunodeficiency virus type 1 group M subtype B (isolate BRU/LAI) (HIV-1).
   2043..2126    -  polyA_signal   SV40 poly(A) signal (fragment): SV40 polyadenylation signal
   2160..2176    -  protein_bind   lac operator: The lac repressor binds to the lac operator to inhibit transcription in E. coli. This inhibition can be relieved by adding lactose or isopropyl-β-D-thiogalactopyranoside (IPTG). lac repressor encoded by lacI
   2184..2214    -  promoter       lac promoter: promoter for the E. coli lac operon
   2229..2250    -  protein_bind   CAP binding site: CAP binding activates transcription in the presence of cAMP. E. coli catabolite activator protein
   2263..2300    -  CDS            lacI (fragment): lac repressor; lacI; The lac repressor binds to the lac operator to inhibit transcription in E. coli. This inhibition can be relieved by adding lactose or isopropyl-β-D-thiogalactopyranoside (IPTG).
   2325..2418    -  rep_origin     SV40 ori (fragment): SV40 origin of replication
   2424..2478    -  CDS            lacI (fragment): lac repressor; lacI; The lac repressor binds to the lac operator to inhibit transcription in E. coli. This inhibition can be relieved by adding lactose or isopropyl-β-D-thiogalactopyranoside (IPTG).
   2661..3249    -  rep_origin     ori: high-copy-number ColE1/pMB1/pBR322/pUC origin of replication
   3420..4280    -  CDS            AmpR: β-lactamase; bla; confers resistance to ampicillin, carbenicillin, and related antibiotics
   4281..4385    -  promoter       AmpR promoter: bla
   4590..4823    -  LTR            3' LTR (ΔU3): self-inactivating 3' long terminal repeat (LTR) from HIV-1
   4825..4890    -  CDS            nef (fragment): NEF_HV1Z2 - Experimental evidence at protein level: Swiss-Prot protein existence level 1. Extracellular Nef protein targets CD4(+) T-lymphocytes for apoptosis by interacting with CXCR4 surface receptors. From Human immunodeficiency virus type 1 group M subtype D (isolate Z2/CDC-Z34) (HIV-1).
   4898..5486    -  misc_feature   WPRE: woodchuck hepatitis virus posttranscriptional regulatory element
   5503..6102    -  CDS            PuroR: puromycin N-acetyltransferase; pac from Streptomyces alboniger; confers resistance to puromycin
   6116..6578    -  misc_feature   IRES: internal ribosome entry site (IRES) of the encephalomyocarditis virus (EMCV)
   6696..6719    +  protein_bind   attB2: mutant version of attB; recombination site for the Gateway® BP reaction BP Clonase™
   6722..7771    -  CDS            YIPF3: YIPF3_HUMAN - Also known as C6orf109, KLIP1. Experimental evidence at protein level: Swiss-Prot protein existence level 1. Involved in the maintenance of the Golgi structure. May play a role in hematopoiesis. From Homo sapiens (Human).
   7777..7794    -  protein_bind   attB1 (fragment): mutant version of attB; core recombination site for the Gateway® BP reaction BP Clonase™
   7811..8558    -  CDS            APEX2 (fragment): soybean ascorbate peroxidase, engineered to serve as a monomeric tag for electron microscopy and live-cell proteomics (Lam et al., 2015) more active than the original APEX due to the A134P mutation
   8557..8578    -  CDS            3xFLAG (fragment): three tandem FLAG® epitope tags
   8690..8893    -  promoter       CMV promoter: human cytomegalovirus (CMV) immediate early promoter
   8894..9197    -  enhancer       CMV enhancer: human cytomegalovirus immediate early enhancer
   9249..9366    -  misc_feature   cPPT/CTS: central polypurine tract and central termination sequence of HIV-1
   9415..9515    -  CDS            Rev (fragment): human immunodeficiency virus 1 (HIV-1) Rev protein; rev; enhances nuclear export of unspliced and incompletely spliced viral mRNAs
>Addgene plasmid #214981 | pKH162_FLAG-APEX2-YIPF3 LIR mut | addgene full sequence | sequence record 431736 | Addgene NGS Result
TTCACTATAGAAAGTACAGCAAAAACTATTCTTAAACCTACCAAGCCTCCTACTATCATTATGAATAATT
TTATATACCACAGCCAATTTGTTATGTTAAACCAATTCCACAAACTTGCCCATTTATCTAATTCCAATAA
TTCTTGTTCATTCTTTTCTTGCTGGTTTTGCGATTCTTCAATTAAGGAGTGTATTAAGCTTGTGTAATTG
TTAATTTCTCTGTCCCACTCCATCCAGGTCGTGTGATTCCAAATCTGTTCCAGAGATTTATTACTCCAAC
TAGCATTCCAAGGCACAGCAGTGGTGCAAATGAGTTTTCCAGAGCAACCCCAAATCCCCAGGAGCTGTTG
ATCCTTTAGGTATCTTTCCACAGCCAGGATTCTTGCCTGGAGCTGCTTGATGCCCCAGACTGTGAGTTGC
AACAGATGCTGTTGCGCCTCAATAGCCCTCAGCAAATTGTTCTGCTGCTGCACTATACCAGACAATAATT
GTCTGGCCTGTACCGTCAGCGTCATTGACGCTGCGCCCATAGTGCTTCCTGCTGCTCCCAAGAACCCAAG
GAACAAAGCTCCTATTCCCACTGCTCTTTTTTCTCTCTGCACCACTCTTCTCTTTGCCTTGGTGGGTGCT
ACTCCTAATGGTTCAATTTTTACTACTTTATATTTATATAATTCACTTCTCCAATTGTCCCTCATATCTC
CTCCTCCAGGTCTGAAGATCAGCGGCCGGCCGCTTGCTGTGCGGTGGTCTTACTTTTGTTTTGCTCTTCC
TCTATCTTGTCTAAAGCTTCCTTGGTGTCTTTTATCTCTATCCTTTGATGCACACAATAGAGGGTTGCTA
CTGTATTATATAATGATCTAAGTTCTTCTGATCCTGTCTGAAGGGATGGTTGTAGCTGTCCCAGTATTTG
TCTACAGCCTTCTGATGTTTCTAACAGGCCAGGATTAACTGCGAATCGTTCTAGCTCCCTGCTTGCCCAT
ACTATATGTTTTAATTTATATTTTTTCTTTCCCCCTGGCCTTAACCGAATTTTTTCCCATCGCGATCTAA
TTCTCCCCCGCTTAATACTGACGCTCTCGCACCCATCTCTCTCCTTCTAGCCTCCGCTAGTCAAAATTTT
TGGCGTACTCACCAGTCGCCGCCCCTCGCCTCTTGCCGTGCGCGCTTCAGCAAGCCGAGTCCTGCGTCGA
GAGAGCTCCTCTGGTTTCCCTTTCGCTTTCAAGTCCCTGTTCGGGCGCCACTGCTAGAGATTTTCCACAC
TGACTAAAAGGGTCTGAGGGATCTCTAGTTACCAGAGTCACACAACAGACGGGCACACACTACTTGAAGC
ACTCAAGGCAAGCTTTATTGAGGCTTAAGCAGTGGGTTCCCTAGTTAGCCAGAGAGCTCCCAGGCTCAGA
TCTGGTCTAACCAGAGAGACCCAGTACAGGCAAAAAGCAGCTGCTTATATGCAGGATCTGAGGGCTCGCC
ACTCCCCAGTCCCGCCCAGGCCACGCCTCCCTGGAAAGTCCCCAGCGGAAAGTCCCTTGTAGCAAGCTCG
ATATCAGCAGTTCTTGAAGTACTCCGGATGCAGCTCTCGGGCCACGTGATGAAATGCTAGGCGGCTGTCA
AACCTCCACTCTAACACTTCTCTCTCCGGGTCATCCATCCCATGCAGGCTCACAGGGTGTAACAAGCTGG
TGTTCTCTCCTTTATTGGCCTCTTCTACCTTATCTGGCTCAACTGGTACTAGCTTGTAGCACCATCCAAA
GGTCAGTGGATATCTGACCCCTGGCCCTGGTGTGTAGTTCTGCTAATCAGGGAAGTAGCCTTGTGTGTGG
TAGATCCACAGATCAAGGATATCTTGTCTTCTTTGGGAGTGAATTAGCCCTTCCAACTACTAAGTTTGTA
GTACATATTTAACAAATACAATTTCTTTAAAATGAAAATAATTCAGAGGAATCACAGGTTTAGAGTAAAT
GAAACCACAGGTAATTGGCAGTGGTAATAGGGTATGGGGTGGGAAGTTTGGGATGATTTTGGTTAGCTTG
AGTTATCCAGTTGATCCAGACATGATAAGATACATTGATGAGTTTGGACAAACCACAACTAGAATGCAGT
GAAAAAAATGCTTTATTTGTGAAATTCGTAATCATGTCATAGCTGTTTCCTGTGTGAAATTGTTATCCGC
TCACAATTCCACACAACATACGAGCCGGAAGCATAAAGTGTAAAGCCTGGGGTGCCTAATGAGTGAGCTA
ACTCACATTAATTGCGTTGCGCTCACTGCCCGCTTTCCAGTCGGGAAACCTGTCGTGCCACGGGGAGCTT
TTTGCAAAAGCCTAGGCCTCCAAAAAAGCCTCCTCACTACTTCTGGAATAGCTCAGAGGCCGAGGCGGCC
TCGGCCTCTGCATAAATAAAAAAAATTAGTCAGCCATGAGCTTGCTGCATTAATGAATCGGCCAACGCGC
GGGGAGAGGCGGTTTGCGTATTGGGCGCTCTTCCGCTTCCTCGCTCACTGACTCGCTGCGCTCGGTCGTT
CGGCTGCGGCGAGCGGTATCAGCTCACTCAAAGGCGGTAATACGGTTATCCACAGAATCAGGGGATAACG
CAGGAAAGAACATGTGAGCAAAAGGCCAGCAAAAGGCCAGGAACCGTAAAAAGGCCGCGTTGCTGGCGTT
TTTCCATAGGCTCCGCCCCCCTGACGAGCATCACAAAAATCGACGCTCAAGTCAGAGGTGGCGAAACCCG
ACAGGACTATAAAGATACCAGGCGTTTCCCCCTGGAAGCTCCCTCGTGCGCTCTCCTGTTCCGACCCTGC
CGCTTACCGGATACCTGTCCGCCTTTCTCCCTTCGGGAAGCGTGGCGCTTTCTCATAGCTCACGCTGTAG
GTATCTCAGTTCGGTGTAGGTCGTTCGCTCCAAGCTGGGCTGTGTGCACGAACCCCCCGTTCAGCCCGAC
CGCTGCGCCTTATCCGGTAACTATCGTCTTGAGTCCAACCCGGTAAGACACGACTTATCGCCACTGGCAG
CAGCCACTGGTAACAGGATTAGCAGAGCGAGGTATGTAGGCGGTGCTACAGAGTTCTTGAAGTGGTGGCC
TAACTACGGCTACACTAGAAGAACAGTATTTGGTATCTGCGCTCTGCTGAAGCCAGTTACCTTCGGAAAA
AGAGTTGGTAGCTCTTGATCCGGCAAACAAACCACCGCTGGTAGCGGTGGTTTTTTTGTTTGCAAGCAGC
AGATTACGCGCAGAAAAAAAGGATCTCAAGAAGATCCTTTGATCTTTTCTACGGGGTCTGACGCTCAGTG
GAACGAAAACTCACGTTAAGGGATTTTGGTCATGAGATTATCAAAAAGGATCTTCACCTAGATCCTTTTA
AATTAAAAATGAAGTTTTAAATCAATCTAAAGTATATATGAGTAAACTTGGTCTGACAGTTACCAATGCT
TAATCAGTGAGGCACCTATCTCAGCGATCTGTCTATTTCGTTCATCCATAGTTGCCTGACTCCCCGTCGT
GTAGATAACTACGATACGGGAGGGCTTACCATCTGGCCCCAGTGCTGCAATGATACCGCGAGACCCACGC
TCACCGGCTCCAGATTTATCAGCAATAAACCAGCCAGCCGGAAGGGCCGAGCGCAGAAGTGGTCCTGCAA
CTTTATCCGCCTCCATCCAGTCTATTAATTGTTGCCGGGAAGCTAGAGTAAGTAGTTCGCCAGTTAATAG
TTTGCGCAACGTTGTTGCCATTGCTACAGGCATCGTGGTGTCACGCTCGTCGTTTGGTATGGCTTCATTC
AGCTCCGGTTCCCAACGATCAAGGCGAGTTACATGATCCCCCATGTTGTGCAAAAAAGCGGTTAGCTCCT
TCGGTCCTCCGATCGTTGTCAGAAGTAAGTTGGCCGCAGTGTTATCACTCATGGTTATGGCAGCACTGCA
TAATTCTCTTACTGTCATGCCATCCGTAAGATGCTTTTCTGTGACTGGTGAGTACTCAACCAAGTCATTC
TGAGAATAGTGTATGCGGCGACCGAGTTGCTCTTGCCCGGCGTCAACACGGGATAATACCGCGCCACATA
GCAGAACTTTAAAAGTGCTCATCATTGGAAAACGTTCTTCGGGGCGAAAACTCTCAAGGATCTTACCGCT
GTTGAGATCCAGTTCGATGTAACCCACTCGTGCACCCAACTGATCTTCAGCATCTTTTACTTTCACCAGC
GTTTCTGGGTGAGCAAAAACAGGAAGGCAAAATGCCGCAAAAAAGGGAATAAGGGCGACACGGAAATGTT
GAATACTCATACTCTTCCTTTTTCAATATTATTGAAGCATTTATCAGGGTTATTGTCTCATGAGCGGATA
CATATTTGAATGTATTTAGAAAAATAAACAAATAGGGGTTCCGCGCACATTTCCCCGAAAAGTGCCACCT
GACGTCTAAGAAACCATTATTATCATGACATTAACCTATAAAAATAGGCGTATCACGAGGCCCTTTCGTC
TTCAAGAATGATCTAGCCCTTTCCTTAATTAACCCGGGCCTCTCACTCTCTGATATTCATTTCTTTGCAA
GTTATAAATACTGAATAATAAGATGACATGAACTACTACTGCTAGAGATTTTCCACACTGACTAAAAGGG
TCTGAGGGATCTCTAGTTACCAGAGTCACACAACAGACGGGCACACACTACTTGAAGCACTCAAGGCAAG
CTTTATTGAGGCTTAAGCAGTGGGTTCCCTAGTTAGCCAGAGAGCTCCCAGGCTCAGATCTGGTCTAACC
AGAGAGACCCAGTACAAGCAAAAAGCAGATCTTGTCTTCGTTGGGAGTGAATTAGCCCTTCCAGTCCCCC
CTTTTCTTTTAAAAAGTGGCTAAGATCTACAGCTGCCTTGTAAGTCATTGGTCTTAAAGGATCTCAGGCG
GGGAGGCGGCCCAAAGGGAGATCCGACTCGTCTGAGGGCGAAGGCGAAGACGCGGAAGAGGCCGCAGAGC
CGGCAGCAGGCCGCGGGAAGGAAGGTCCGCTGGATTGAGGGCCGAAGGGACGTAGCAGAAGGACGTCCCG
CGCAGAATCCAGGTGGCAACACAGGCGAGCAGCCAAGGAAAGGACGATGATTTCCCCGACAACACCACGG
AATTGTCAGTGCCCAACAGCCGAGCCCCTGTCCAGCAGCGGGCAAGGCAGGCGGCGATGAGTTCCGCCGT
GGCAATAGGGAGGGGGAAAGCGAAAGTCCCGGAAAGGAGCTGACAGGTGGTGGCAATGCCCCAACCAGTG
GGGGTTGCGTCAGCAAACACAGTGCACACCACGCCACGTTGCCTGACAACGGGCCACAACTCCTCATAAA
GAGACAGCAACCAGGATTTATACAAGGAGGAGAAAATGAAAGCCATACGGGAAGCAATAGCATGATACAA
AGGCATTAAAGCAGCGTATCCACATAGCGTAAAAGGAGCAACATAGTTAAGAATACCAGTCAATCTTTCA
CAAATTTTGTAATCCAGAGGTTGATTAGGATCCATCGATGCATCAGGCACCGGGCTTGCGGGTCATGCAC
CAGGTGCGCGGTCCTTCGGGCACCTCGACGTCGGCGGTGACGGTGAAGCCGAGCCGCTCGTAGAAGGGGA
GGTTGCGGGGCGCGGAGGTCTCCAGGAAGGCGGGCACCCCGGCGCGCTCGGCCGCCTCCACTCCGGGGAG
CACGACGGCGCTGCCCAGACCCTTGCCCTGGTGGTCGGGCGAGACGCCGACGGTGGCCAGGAACCACGCG
GGCTCCTTGGGCCGGTGCGGCGCCAGGAGGCCTTCCATCTGTTGCTGCGCGGCCAGCCGGGAACCGCTCA
ACTCGGCCATGCGCGGGCCGATCTCGGCGAACACCGCCCCCGCTTCGACGCTCTCCGGCGTGGTCCAGAC
CGCCACCGCGGCGCCGTCGTCCGCGACCCACACCTTGCCGATGTCGAGCCCGACGCGCGTGAGGAAGAGT
TCTTGCAGCTCGGTGACCCGCTCGATGTGGCGGTCCGGATCGACGGTGTGGCGCGTGGCGGGGTAGTCGG
CGAACGCGGCGGCGAGGGTGCGTACGGCCCTGGGGACGTCGTCGCGGGTGGCGAGGCGCACCGTGGGCTT
GTACTCGGTCATGGTTGTGGCCATATTATCATCGTGTTTTTCAAAGGAAAACCACGTCCCCGTGGTTCGG
GGGGCCTAGACGTTTTTTTAACCTCGACTAAACACATGTAAAGCATGTGCACCGAGGCCCCAGATCAGAT
CCCATACAATGGGGTACCTTCTGGGCATCCTTCAGCCCCTTGTTGAATACGCTTGAGGAGAGCCATTTGA
CTCTTTCCACAACTATCCAACTCACAACGTGGCACTGGGGTTGTGCCGCCTTTGCAGGTGTATCTTATAC
ACGTGGCTTTTGGCCGCAGAGGCACCTGTCGCCAGGTGGGGGGTTCCGCTGCCTGCAAAGGGTCGCTACA
GACGTTGTTTGTCTTCAAGAAGCTTCCAGAGGAACTGCTTCCTTCACGACATTCAACAGACCTTGCATTC
CTTTGGCGAGAGGGGAAAGACCCCTAGGAATGCTCGTCAAGAAGACAGGGCCAGGTTTCCGGGCCCTCAC
ATTGCCAAAAGACGGCAATATGGTGGAAAATAACATATAGACAAACGCACACCGGCCTTATTCCAAGCGG
CTTCGGCCAGTAACGTTAGGGGGGGGGGGCGGAATTCGTTATCGAACCACTTTGTACAAGAAAGTTGGGC
AGTGTGACTGCAGGGTCACCGCAACAGCTTTGGCTGTGGCGTTGAGGACGGTGGTGGGAAGCCGAGCAGC
AGGGAGCATGGCAGGGATGTCTCTGGGGACCCTCTGGATGGGCGGGATGTTGGGGCCCTCCAGTGTGTCC
AGGATCCCCTCTACCACTTTGTGGTAGGCAAAATGCAGATAGAGCAGGAAGAGCATGTGTAGGGCAGCCA
GGGTGCCACAGAGGAGCAGCCGCTGTGTGGGGCCCACGGTCCGAGACACCAACACTGCTACCATGCGCAG
TGTGGACAGTCCACCCACCAACAGCCAGAAGAGGTAGAAGAGGGCGTGGAGGTGGATATTATAGGTGATG
AACAGGACAATGCAATGCCCAAAGAGGCCATAGCCCAGCAGTGCCAACATCTGCAGCATGGTGATCTGGG
CGTTGCACAGGTAGGCAAGGAAGTAAATGAAGGATGAGACTCCCAGCCAGTAGCCGAAGCAGGTGCCAAT
GGCTGTGCCCATCAGGGTGCCCTCCCGGATAATAGTGTCAGACGTCTTCATCCCATGGAGTAGGATAGCA
ACCAGAGTGAAGACCAGCATGAGAGGTCCATAGAGTTCACCTGCAATTTTCTGGGGGAAGTTGACCATCT
TGATAGGGATCATGGACTCCAGGAGCCTGCTTCGCACCTGAGCAGGCTCCACATCAAAGTAGGGTCTGAG
GATGTCGATGTTGGCGTACAAGCTGAAGGCCCTGGAGGCTTGTCTTTTCCCAGCCTGCCACATCTGATCT
GCCACCTGCCGGCTCAGCTGTCCCTTAAAGCCCTTCATGCCCAGGAACTCTCCATCCTCCTCTTCAGCAG
CAGCTGCATCAGCTGCATCAGCGTCTACTTCTTCCTCGCGCAGGCGCTGATGCAGCTCACCCATATCCTC
GGCGCTAGAGCCTGAGGTATCATCCATGTTCTCCATGTCAATCACAGCTGAGCCTCCGCCCTGGATGTTT
TCTTCGAACCCTCCCCATTCCGGGCCAGCTCCATTTCGGGCGCCGCCCGCCGGCGCCGCTGTAGTTGCCA
TGCCAACTTTTTTGTACAAACTTGTTTGATAACCTCGAGCGGCATCAGCAAACCCAAGCTCGGAAAGCTT
TTGGTGAGCCTCAGCGTAATCAGCAAAGAAGGCATCTTCGTCCGCTGCATATTTGTCAACGAGAGGGCGG
AATACAGGGTCAGACAAAAGAGCCTTGTCAGAAGGTAGCTGAAGGAGACCTTCCTTCTCACCACTCAACA
ACTCCGTGAAGTATGAGTTGTCGAAAATAAGAGGATTAGAGGTCCAGGGACCCTCAAATCCAGAACGCTC
CTTGTGTGCAGCTCCAATAGTGTGACCCCCAGATAGAGCAACGATATCTTGGTCAGTAAGCCCCATAGCT
TTGCCAAACACATCTCTCAAATGGTCAGAACCCTTAGTGGGATCGGGCAAGCGACCCTCTGGTGGTGGCT
CAGGCTTGTCCTCTCTTCCAGGGTGGAATGGAACCTTAGGTCCACCCGTGACCTCAACGGCAACAACGCC
AGCCAACTGGTAGAAATCGGCGTAGCTCAAAATAGGGAACTCCGCCTTGAGTGGCTCCAAAAGCCTAACA
GCGATGTCAAGACCGTTGTTAGCGCTGTGAGCCAGTTCGGCAGGGTGCTTGATGGTTCCGAAGGGTCCAC
CGGTCTTCGTGCCCTTGTCAAAGGTTCCAGCAGAGTGGAATGCCAAACGGAGCATTAGAGGAGCGCATCT
CTTCTCAGCGATGAAGCCTCTGAGCTTCTTCTTCGCCTTCTCAACGGCGTCCTGGTAATCAGCACTCACA
GTTGGGTAAGACTTTCCCTTATCGTCGTCATCCTTGTAGTCCATCATGGTGGCAGATCAACCTCGAGAGA
TCTGCGGCCGCCGGTGTCTTCTATGGAGGTCAAAACAGCGTGGATGGCGTCTCCAGGCGATCTGACGGTT
CACTAAACGAGCTCTGCTTATATAGACCTCCCACCGTACACGCCTACCGCCCATTTGCGTCAATGGGGCG
GAGTTGTTACGACATTTTGGAAAGTCCCGTTGATTTTGGTGCCAAAACAAACTCCCATTGACGTCAATGG
GGTGGAGACTTGGAAATCCCCGTGAGTCAAACCGCTATCCACGCCCATTGATGTACTGCCAAAACCGCAT
CACCATGGTAATAGCGATGACTAATACGTAGATGTACTGCCAAGTAGGAAAGTCCCATAAGGTCATGTAC
TGGGCATAATGCCAGGCGGGCCATTTACCGTCATTGACGTCAATAGGGGGCGTACTTGGCATATGATACA
CTTGATGTACTGCCAAGTGGGCAGTTTACCGTAAATACTCCACCCATTGACGTCAATGGAAAGTCCCTAT
TGGCGTTACTATGGGAACATACGTCATTATTGACGTCAATGGGCGGGGGTCGTTGGGCGGTCAGCCAGGC
GGGCCATTTACCGTAAGTTATGTAACGCGGAACTCCACTAGTCCAAACTGGATCTCTGCTGTCCCTGTAA
TAAACCCGAAAATTTTGAATTTTTGTAATTTGTTTTTGTAATTCTTTAGTTTGTATGTCTGTTGCTATTA
TGTCTACTATTCTTTCCCCTGCACTGTACCCCCCAATCCCCCCTTTTCTTTTAAAATTGTGGATGAATAC
TGCCATTTGTGAATTAATTCGGCGATACCGTCGAGATCCGTTCACTAATCGAATGGATCTGTCTCTGTCT
CTCTCTCCACCTTCTTCTTCTATTCCTTCGGGCCTGTCGGGTCCCCTCGGGGTTGGGAGGTGGGTCTGAA
ACGATAATGGTGAATATCCCTGCCTAACTCTA
